Addgene plasmid #144771: TFORF3295
Purpose: Lentiviral vector for overexpressing transcription factor ORFs with unique 24-bp barcodes. Barcodes facilitate identification of transcription factors in pooled screens.
Depositing lab: Feng Zhang. Depositing organization: Broad Institute. Publication: A transcription factor atlas of directed differentiation. Joung J, Ma S, Tay T, Geiger-Schuller KR, Kirchgatterer PC, Verdine VK, Guo B, Arias-Garcia MA, Allen WE, Singh A, Kuksenko O, Abudayyeh OO, Gootenberg JS, Fu Z, Macrae RK, Buenrostro JD, Regev A, Zhang F. Cell. 2023 Jan 5;186(1):209-229.e26. doi: 10.1016/j.cell.2022.11.026. PubMed 36608654.
Backbone
  Vector backbone: pLX_TRC317
  Backbone manufacturer: Broad Institute Genetic Perturbation Platform
  Backbone size w/o insert (bp): 8264
  Vector type: Mammalian Expression, Lentiviral
  Selectable markers: Puromycin
Growth in bacteria
  Bacterial resistance: Ampicillin, 100 μg/mL
  Growth temperature: 37°C
  Growth strain: NEB Stable
  Copy number: High Copy
Gene/Insert
  Gene/Insert name: SPDEF
  Species: H. sapiens (human)
  Insert size (bp): 1211
  Entrez Gene: SPDEF (a.k.a. PDEF, bA375E1.3)
  Promoter: EF1a
  Tag / fusion protein: V5 (C terminal on insert)
  Cloning method: Gateway Cloning
  Sequencing primers: 5′ GGGTGGAGACTGAAGTTAGGCCAG; 3′ CACATAGCGTAAAAGGAGCAACATAG
Resource information
  A portion of this plasmid was derived from a plasmid made by: Broad Institute Genetic Perturbation Platform
Terms and licenses: Academic/Nonprofit Terms; Industry Terms: Not Available to Industry
Depositor comments: NM_012391.2 Please test multiple small colonies in case of plasmid recombination. To make this collection available in a timely manner, a portion of this collection was not fully sequenced by Addgene. If an Addgene verified full plasmid sequence is not available, please contact us prior to placing an order to request the full sequence.
How to cite: TFORF3295 was a gift from Feng Zhang (Addgene plasmid # 144771 ; http://n2t.net/addgene:144771 ; RRID:Addgene_144771)
