[The description below was written by a language model from this plasmid's Addgene catalogue record and pLannotate feature annotations shown in this document.]
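Description:
TFORF3295 is a third-generation-style, self-inactivating lentiviral expression plasmid built on the pLX_TRC317 backbone, carrying the human transcription factor SPDEF (an ETS-family factor also known as PDEF) as one member of a barcoded transcription factor ORF collection. It is maintained in E. coli through a high-copy ColE1/pUC-type origin with ampicillin selection (AmpR under its own bla promoter). An f1 origin and remnants of a lacZα/lac promoter region flanked by T7 and T3 promoters are carried over from the parental cloning vector. The depositor notes that the plasmid can recombine, which is common for LTR-containing vectors.

The viral portion begins with an RSV promoter fused to a truncated HIV-1 5' LTR, which drives Tat-independent production of genomic RNA in packaging cells. It is followed by the Ψ packaging signal with a gag fragment, the RRE for Rev-dependent nuclear export, and a cPPT/CTS element. The region ends in a ΔU3 3' LTR that inactivates the LTR promoter after integration, with an SV40 poly(A) signal downstream.

Two cassettes sit between the LTRs. An SV40 early promoter drives puromycin N-acetyltransferase for selection of transduced mammalian cells. The EF-1α promoter drives the SPDEF ORF, which was inserted by Gateway recombination, is flanked by attB1 and attB2 sites, and is fused to a C-terminal V5 epitope tag. A WPRE downstream enhances transcript expression.

The catalogue describes a unique 24-bp barcode associated with each ORF, but the feature table does not annotate it, so its position cannot be stated from the record. The construct is intended for SPDEF overexpression, particularly in pooled screens where barcodes identify which transcription factor each cell received.
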