Features (pLannotate 1.2.2; 34 found; start..end, strand, type, name):
      5..231     +  promoter       RSV promoter: Rous sarcoma virus enhancer/promoter
    232..412     +  LTR            5' LTR (truncated): truncated 5' long terminal repeat (LTR) from HIV-1
    459..584     +  misc_feature   HIV-1 Ψ: packaging signal of human immunodeficiency virus type 1
    568..931     +  CDS            HIV-1 gag (fragment): gag protein from human immunodeficiency virus 1; gag
   1077..1310    +  misc_feature   RRE: The Rev response element (RRE) of HIV-1 allows for Rev-dependent mRNA export from the nucleus to the cytoplasm.
   1687..1713    +  CDS            Rev (fragment): human immunodeficiency virus 1 (HIV-1) Rev protein; rev; enhances nuclear export of unspliced and incompletely spliced viral mRNAs
   1720..1743    +  promoter       SV40 promoter (fragment): SV40 early promoter
   1744..1815    +  promoter       SV40 promoter (fragment): SV40 enhancer and early promoter
   1839..1974    +  rep_origin     SV40 ori: SV40 origin of replication
   2020..2616    +  CDS            PuroR (fragment): puromycin N-acetyltransferase; pac from Streptomyces; confers resistance to puromycin
   2665..2782    +  misc_feature   cPPT/CTS: central polypurine tract and central termination sequence of HIV-1
   2847..2913    +  CDS            small t antigen (fragment): SV40 (simian virus 40) small t antigen
   2920..4098    +  promoter       EF-1α promoter: strong constitutive promoter for human elongation factor EF-1α
   4119..4136    +  protein_bind   attB1 (fragment): mutant version of attB; core recombination site for the Gateway® BP reaction BP Clonase™
   4142..5146    +  CDS            SPDEF: SPDEF_HUMAN - Also known as PDEF, PSE. Experimental evidence at protein level: Swiss-Prot protein existence level 1. May function as an androgen-independent transactivator of the prostate-specific antigen (PSA) promoter. Binds to 5'-GGAT-3' DNA sequences. May play a role in the regulation of the prostate gland and/or prostate cancer development. Acts as a transcriptional activator for SERPINB5 promoter. From Homo sapiens (Human).
   5149..5172    -  protein_bind   attB2: mutant version of attB; recombination site for the Gateway® BP reaction BP Clonase™
   5180..5221    +  CDS            V5 tag: epitope tag from simian virus 5
   5237..5290    +  promoter       U6 promoter (fragment): RNA polymerase III promoter for human U6 snRNA
   5332..5920    +  misc_feature   WPRE: woodchuck hepatitis virus posttranscriptional regulatory element
   5971..5990    +  misc_feature   cPPT/CTS (fragment): central polypurine tract and central termination sequence of HIV-1
   5992..6225    +  LTR            3' LTR (ΔU3): self-inactivating 3' long terminal repeat (LTR) from HIV-1
   6303..6424    +  polyA_signal   SV40 poly(A) signal: SV40 polyadenylation signal
   6464..6599    +  rep_origin     SV40 ori: SV40 origin of replication
   6620..6638    -  promoter       T7 promoter: promoter for bacteriophage T7 RNA polymerase
   6646..6801    +  CDS            lacZα (fragment): LacZα fragment of β-galactosidase; lacZ fragment
   6806..7234    +  rep_origin     f1 ori (sequence partly withheld): f1 bacteriophage origin of replication; arrow indicates direction of (+) strand synthesis
   7287..7391    +  promoter       AmpR promoter: bla
   7392..8252    +  CDS            AmpR: β-lactamase; bla; confers resistance to ampicillin, carbenicillin, and related antibiotics
   8423..9011    +  rep_origin     ori: high-copy-number ColE1/pMB1/pBR322/pUC origin of replication
   9194..9286    +  CDS            lacI (fragment): lac repressor; lacI; The lac repressor binds to the lac operator to inhibit transcription in E. coli. This inhibition can be relieved by adding lactose or isopropyl-β-D-thiogalactopyranoside (IPTG).
   9299..9320    +  protein_bind   CAP binding site: CAP binding activates transcription in the presence of cAMP. E. coli catabolite activator protein
   9335..9365    +  promoter       lac promoter: promoter for the E. coli lac operon
   9373..9389    +  protein_bind   lac operator: The lac repressor binds to the lac operator to inhibit transcription in E. coli. This inhibition can be relieved by adding lactose or isopropyl-β-D-thiogalactopyranoside (IPTG). lac repressor encoded by lacI
   9434..9452    +  promoter       T3 promoter: promoter for bacteriophage T3 RNA polymerase
>Addgene plasmid #144771 | TFORF3295 | addgene full sequence | sequence record 391509 | Addgene NGS Result
TTAATGTAGTCTTATGCAATACTCTTGTAGTCTTGCAACATGGTAACGATGAGTTAGCAACATGCCTTAC
AAGGAGAGAAAAAGCACCGTGCATGCCGATTGGTGGAAGTAAGGTGGTACGATCGTGCCTTATTAGGAAG
GCAACAGACGGGTCTGACATGGATTGGACGAACCACTGAATTGCCGCATTGCAGAGATATTGTATTTAAG
TGCCTAGCTCGATACATAAACGGGTCTCTCTGGTTAGACCAGATCTGAGCCTGGGAGCTCTCTGGCTAAC
TAGGGAACCCACTGCTTAAGCCTCAATAAAGCTTGCCTTGAGTGCTTCAAGTAGTGTGTGCCCGTCTGTT
GTGTGACTCTGGTAACTAGAGATCCCTCAGACCCTTTTAGTCAGTGTGGAAAATCTCTAGCAGTGGCGCC
CGAACAGGGACTTGAAAGCGAAAGGGAAACCAGAGGAGCTCTCTCGACGCAGGACTCGGCTTGCTGAAGC
GCGCACGGCAAGAGGCGAGGGGCGGCGACTGGTGAGTACGCCAAAAATTTTGACTAGCGGAGGCTAGAAG
GAGAGAGATGGGTGCGAGAGCGTCAGTATTAAGCGGGGGAGAATTAGATCGCGATGGGAAAAAATTCGGT
TAAGGCCAGGGGGAAAGAAAAAATATAAATTAAAACATATAGTATGGGCAAGCAGGGAGCTAGAACGATT
CGCAGTTAATCCTGGCCTGTTAGAAACATCAGAAGGCTGTAGACAAATACTGGGACAGCTACAACCATCC
CTTCAGACAGGATCAGAAGAACTTAGATCATTATATAATACAGTAGCAACCCTCTATTGTGTGCATCAAA
GGATAGAGATAAAAGACACCAAGGAAGCTTTAGACAAGATAGAGGAAGAGCAAAACAAAAGTAAGACCAC
CGCACAGCAAGCGGCCGCTGATCTTCAGACCTGGAGGAGGAGATATGAGGGACAATTGGAGAAGTGAATT
ATATAAATATAAAGTAGTAAAAATTGAACCATTAGGAGTAGCACCCACCAAGGCAAAGAGAAGAGTGGTG
CAGAGAGAAAAAAGAGCAGTGGGAATAGGAGCTTTGTTCCTTGGGTTCTTGGGAGCAGCAGGAAGCACTA
TGGGCGCAGCGTCAATGACGCTGACGGTACAGGCCAGACAATTATTGTCTGGTATAGTGCAGCAGCAGAA
CAATTTGCTGAGGGCTATTGAGGCGCAACAGCATCTGTTGCAACTCACAGTCTGGGGCATCAAGCAGCTC
CAGGCAAGAATCCTGGCTGTGGAAAGATACCTAAAGGATCAACAGCTCCTGGGGATTTGGGGTTGCTCTG
GAAAACTCATTTGCACCACTGCTGTGCCTTGGAATGCTAGTTGGAGTAATAAATCTCTGGAACAGATTTG
GAATCACACGACCTGGATGGAGTGGGACAGAGAAATTAACAATTACACAAGCTTAATACACTCCTTAATT
GAAGAATCGCAAAACCAGCAAGAAAAGAATGAACAAGAATTATTGGAATTAGATAAATGGGCAAGTTTGT
GGAATTGGTTTAACATAACAAATTGGCTGTGGTATATAAAATTATTCATAATGATAGTAGGAGGCTTGGT
AGGTTTAAGAATAGTTTTTGCTGTACTTTCTATAGTGAATAGAGTTAGGCAGGGATATTCACCATTATCG
TTTCAGACCCACCTCCCAACCCCGAGGGGACCCATGCATTGCATCTCAATTAGTCAGCAACCAGGTGTGG
AAAGTCCCCAGGCTCCCCAGCAGGCAGAAGTATGCAAAGCATGCGTCTCAATTAGTCAGCAACCATAGTC
CCGCCCCTAACTCCGCCCATCCCGCCCCTAACTCCGCCCAGTTCCGCCCATTCTCCGCCCCATGGCTGAC
TAATTTTTTTTATTTATGCAGAGGCCGAGGCCGCCTCGGCCTCTGAGCTATTCCAGAAGTAGTGAGGAGG
CTTTTTTGGAGGCCTAGGCTTTTGCAAAAAGCTTTCTAGAGGTACCACCGGAGCTTACCATGACCGAGTA
CAAGCCCACGGTGCGCCTCGCCACCCGCGACGACGTCCCCAGGGCCGTACGCACCCTCGCCGCCGCGTTC
GCCGACTACCCCGCCACGCGCCACACCGTCGATCCGGACCGCCACATCGAGCGGGTCACCGAGCTGCAAG
AACTCTTCCTCACGCGCGTCGGGCTCGACATCGGCAAGGTGTGGGTCGCGGACGACGGCGCCGCCGTGGC
GGTCTGGACCACGCCGGAGAGCGTCGAAGCGGGGGCGGTGTTCGCCGAGATCGGCCCGCGCATGGCCGAG
TTGAGCGGTTCCCGGCTGGCCGCGCAGCAACAGATGGAAGGCCTCCTGGCGCCGCACCGGCCCAAGGAGC
CCGCGTGGTTCCTGGCCACCGTCGGCGTCTCGCCCGACCACCAGGGCAAGGGTCTGGGCAGCGCCGTCGT
GCTCCCCGGAGTGGAGGCGGCCGAGCGCGCCGGGGTGCCCGCCTTCCTGGAGACCTCCGCGCCCCGCAAC
CTCCCCTTCTACGAGCGGCTCGGCTTCACCGTCACCGCCGACGTCGAGGTGCCCGAAGGACCGCGCACCT
GGTGCATGACCCGCAAGCCCGGTGCCAGTTAACGAATTCTAGATCTTGAGACAAATGGCAGTATTCATCC
ACAATTTTAAAAGAAAAGGGGGGATTGGGGGGTACAGTGCAGGGGAAAGAATAGTAGACATAATAGCAAC
AGACATACAAACTAAAGAATTACAAAAACAAATTACAAAAATTCAAAATTTTCGGGTTTATTACAGGGAC
AGCAGAGATCCACTTTGGCGCCGGCTCGAGGCCTGCAGGTGCAAAGATGGATAAAGTTTTAAACAGAGAG
GAATCTTTGCAGCTAATGGACCTTCTAGGTCTTGAAAGGAGTGGGAATTGGCTCCGGTGCCCGTCAGTGG
GCAGAGCGCACATCGCCCACAGTCCCCGAGAAGTTGGGGGGAGGGGTCGGCAATTGAACCGGTGCCTAGA
GAAGGTGGCGCGGGGTAAACTGGGAAAGTGATGTCGTGTACTGGCTCCGCCTTTTTCCCGAGGGTGGGGG
AGAACCGTATATAAGTGCAGTAGTCGCCGTGAACGTTCTTTTTCGCAACGGGTTTGCCGCCAGAACACAG
GTAAGTGCCGTGTGTGGTTCCCGCGGGCCTGGCCTCTTTACGGGTTATGGCCCTTGCGTGCCTTGAATTA
CTTCCACCTGGCTGCAGTACGTGATTCTTGATCCCGAGCTTCGGGTTGGAAGTGGGTGGGAGAGTTCGAG
GCCTTGCGCTTAAGGAGCCCCTTCGCCTCGTGCTTGAGTTGAGGCCTGGCCTGGGCGCTGGGGCCGCCGC
GTGCGAATCTGGTGGCACCTTCGCGCCTGTCTCGCTGCTTTCGATAAGTCTCTAGCCATTTAAAATTTTT
GATGACCTGCTGCGACGCTTTTTTTCTGGCAAGATAGTCTTGTAAATGCGGGCCAAGATCTGCACACTGG
TATTTCGGTTTTTGGGGCCGCGGGCGGCGACGGGGCCCGTGCGTCCCAGCGCACATGTTCGGCGAGGCGG
GGCCTGCGAGCGCGGCCACCGAGAATCGGACGGGGGTAGTCTCAAGCTGGCCGGCCTGCTCTGGTGCCTG
GCCTCGCGCCGCCGTGTATCGCCCCGCCCTGGGCGGCAAGGCTGGCCCGGTCGGCACCAGTTGCGTGAGC
GGAAAGATGGCCGCTTCCCGGCCCTGCTGCAGGGAGCTCAAAATGGAGGACGCGGCGCTCGGGAGAGCGG
GCGGGTGAGTCACCCACACAAAGGAAAAGGGCCTTTCCGTCCTCAGCCGTCGCTTCATGTGACTCCACGG
AGTACCGGGCGCCGTCCAGGCACCTCGATTAGTTCTCGAGCTTTTGGAGTACGTCGTCTTTAGGTTGGGG
GGAGGGGTTTTATGCGATGGAGTTTCCCCACACTGAGTGGGTGGAGACTGAAGTTAGGCCAGCTTGGCAC
TTGATGTAATTCTCCTTGGAATTTGCCCTTTTTGAGTTTGGATCTTGGTTCATTCTCAAGCCTCAGACAG
TGGTTCAAAGTTTTTTTCTTCCATTTCAGGTGTCGTGAGGCTAGCATCGATTGATCAACAAGTTTGTACA
AAAAAGTTGGCATGGGCAGCGCCAGCCCGGGTCTGAGCAGCGTATCCCCCAGCCACCTCCTGCTGCCCCC
CGACACGGTGTCGCGGACAGGCTTGGAGAAGGCGGCAGCGGGGGCAGTGGGTCTCGAGAGACGGGACTGG
AGTCCCAGTCCACCCGCCACGCCCGAGCAGGGCCTGTCCGCCTTCTACCTCTCCTACTTTGACATGCTGT
ACCCTGAGGACAGCAGCTGGGCAGCCAAGGCCCCTGGGGCCAGCAGTCGGGAGGAGCCACCTGAGGAGCC
TGAGCAGTGCCCGGTCATTGACAGCCAAGCCCCAGCGGGCAGCCTGGACTTGGTGCCCGGCGGGCTGACC
TTGGAGGAGCACTCGCTGGAGCAGGTGCAGTCCATGGTGGTGGGCGAAGTGCTCAAGGACATCGAGACGG
CCTGCAAGCTGCTCAACATCACCGCAGATCCCATGGACTGGAGCCCCAGCAATGTGCAGAAGTGGCTCCT
GTGGACAGAGCACCAATACCGGCTGCCCCCCATGGGCAAGGCCTTCCAGGAGCTGGCGGGCAAGGAGCTG
TGCGCCATGTCGGAGGAGCAGTTCCGCCAGCGCTCGCCCCTGGGTGGGGATGTGCTGCACGCCCACCTGG
ACATCTGGAAGTCAGCGGCCTGGATGAAAGAGCGGACTTCACCTGGGGCGATTCACTACTGTGCCTCGAC
CAGTGAGGAGAGCTGGACCGACAGCGAGGTGGACTCATCATGCTCCGGGCAGCCCATCCACCTGTGGCAG
TTCCTCAAGGAGTTGCTACTCAAGCCCCACAGCTATGGCCGCTTCATTAGGTGGCTCAACAAGGAGAAGG
GCATCTTCAAAATTGAGGACTCAGCCCAGGTGGCCCGGCTGTGGGGCATCCGCAAGAACCGTCCCGCCAT
GAACTACGACAAGCTGAGCCGCTCCATCCGCCAGTATTACAAGAAGGGCATCATCCGGAAGCCAGACATC
TCCCAGCGCCTCGTCTACCAGTTCGTGCACCCCATCTGCCCAACTTTCTTGTACAAAGTGGTTGATATCG
GTAAGCCTATCCCTAACCCTCTCCTCGGTCTCGATTCTACGTAGTAATGAACTAGTCCGTAACTTGAAAG
TATTTCGATTTCTTGGCTTTATATATCTTGTGGAAAGGACGAAGATACACTTTATTAATGCGAATCACGC
GTTAAGTCGACAATCAACCTCTGGATTACAAAATTTGTGAAAGATTGACTGGTATTCTTAACTATGTTGC
TCCTTTTACGCTATGTGGATACGCTGCTTTAATGCCTTTGTATCATGCTATTGCTTCCCGTATGGCTTTC
ATTTTCTCCTCCTTGTATAAATCCTGGTTGCTGTCTCTTTATGAGGAGTTGTGGCCCGTTGTCAGGCAAC
GTGGCGTGGTGTGCACTGTGTTTGCTGACGCAACCCCCACTGGTTGGGGCATTGCCACCACCTGTCAGCT
CCTTTCCGGGACTTTCGCTTTCCCCCTCCCTATTGCCACGGCGGAACTCATCGCCGCCTGCCTTGCCCGC
TGCTGGACAGGGGCTCGGCTGTTGGGCACTGACAATTCCGTGGTGTTGTCGGGGAAATCATCGTCCTTTC
CTTGGCTGCTCGCCTGTGTTGCCACCTGGATTCTGCGCGGGACGTCCTTCTGCTACGTCCCTTCGGCCCT
CAATCCAGCGGACCTTCCTTCCCGCGGCCTGCTGCCGGCTCTGCGGCCTCTTCCGCGTCTTCGCCTTCGC
CCTCAGACGAGTCGGATCTCCCTTTGGGCCGCCTCCCCGCGTCGACTTTAAGACCAATGACTTACAAGGC
AGCTGTAGATCTTAGCCACTTTTTAAAAGAAAAGGGGGGACTGGAAGGGCTAATTCACTCCCAACGAAGA
CAAGATCTGCTTTTTGCTTGTACTGGGTCTCTCTGGTTAGACCAGATCTGAGCCTGGGAGCTCTCTGGCT
AACTAGGGAACCCACTGCTTAAGCCTCAATAAAGCTTGCCTTGAGTGCTTCAAGTAGTGTGTGCCCGTCT
GTTGTGTGACTCTGGTAACTAGAGATCCCTCAGACCCTTTTAGTCAGTGTGGAAAATCTCTAGCAGTACG
TATAGTAGTTCATGTCATCTTATTATTCAGTATTTATAACTTGCAAAGAAATGAATATCAGAGAGTGAGA
GGAACTTGTTTATTGCAGCTTATAATGGTTACAAATAAAGCAATAGCATCACAAATTTCACAAATAAAGC
ATTTTTTTCACTGCATTCTAGTTGTGGTTTGTCCAAACTCATCAATGTATCTTATCATGTCTGGCTCTAG
CTATCCCGCCCCTAACTCCGCCCATCCCGCCCCTAACTCCGCCCAGTTCCGCCCATTCTCCGCCCCATGG
CTGACTAATTTTTTTTATTTATGCAGAGGCCGAGGCCGCCTCGGCCTCTGAGCTATTCCAGAAGTAGTGA
GGAGGCTTTTTTGGAGGCCTAGGGACGTACCCAATTCGCCCTATAGTGAGTCGTATTACGCGCGCTCACT
GGCCGTCGTTTTACAACGTCGTGACTGGGAAAACCCTGGCGTTACCCAACTTAATCGCCTTGCAGCACAT
CCCCCTTTCGCCAGCTGGCGTAATAGCGAAGAGGCCCGCACCGATCGCCCTTCCCAACAGTTGCGCAGCC
TGAATGGCGAATGGG
[124 nt withheld, positions 6806-6929]
C
[91 nt withheld, positions 6931-7021]
A
[49 nt withheld, positions 7023-7071]
CCTTTGACGTTGGAGTCCACGTTCTTT
[37 nt withheld, positions 7099-7135]
ACCCTATCTCGGTCTATTCTTTTGATTTATAAGGGATTTTGCCGATTTCGGCCTATTGGTTAAAAAATGA
GCTGATTTAACAAAAATTTAACGCGAATTTTAACAAAATATTAACGCTTACAATTTAGGTGGCACTTTTC
GGGGAAATGTGCGCGGAACCCCTATTTGTTTATTTTTCTAAATACATTCAAATATGTATCCGCTCATGAG
ACAATAACCCTGATAAATGCTTCAATAATATTGAAAAAGGAAGAGTATGAGTATTCAACATTTCCGTGTC
GCCCTTATTCCCTTTTTTGCGGCATTTTGCCTTCCTGTTTTTGCTCACCCAGAAACGCTGGTGAAAGTAA
AAGATGCTGAAGATCAGTTGGGTGCACGAGTGGGTTACATCGAACTGGATCTCAACAGCGGTAAGATCCT
TGAGAGTTTTCGCCCCGAAGAACGTTTTCCAATGATGAGCACTTTTAAAGTTCTGCTATGTGGCGCGGTA
TTATCCCGTATTGACGCCGGGCAAGAGCAACTCGGTCGCCGCATACACTATTCTCAGAATGACTTGGTTG
AGTACTCACCAGTCACAGAAAAGCATCTTACGGATGGCATGACAGTAAGAGAATTATGCAGTGCTGCCAT
AACCATGAGTGATAACACTGCGGCCAACTTACTTCTGACAACGATCGGAGGACCGAAGGAGCTAACCGCT
TTTTTGCACAACATGGGGGATCATGTAACTCGCCTTGATCGTTGGGAACCGGAGCTGAATGAAGCCATAC
CAAACGACGAGCGTGACACCACGATGCCTGTAGCAATGGCAACAACGTTGCGCAAACTATTAACTGGCGA
ACTACTTACTCTAGCTTCCCGGCAACAATTAATAGACTGGATGGAGGCGGATAAAGTTGCAGGACCACTT
CTGCGCTCGGCCCTTCCGGCTGGCTGGTTTATTGCTGATAAATCTGGAGCCGGTGAGCGTGGGTCTCGCG
GTATCATTGCAGCACTGGGGCCAGATGGTAAGCCCTCCCGTATCGTAGTTATCTACACGACGGGGAGTCA
GGCAACTATGGATGAACGAAATAGACAGATCGCTGAGATAGGTGCCTCACTGATTAAGCATTGGTAACTG
TCAGACCAAGTTTACTCATATATACTTTAGATTGATTTAAAACTTCATTTTTAATTTAAAAGGATCTAGG
TGAAGATCCTTTTTGATAATCTCATGACCAAAATCCCTTAACGTGAGTTTTCGTTCCACTGAGCGTCAGA
CCCCGTAGAAAAGATCAAAGGATCTTCTTGAGATCCTTTTTTTCTGCGCGTAATCTGCTGCTTGCAAACA
AAAAAACCACCGCTACCAGCGGTGGTTTGTTTGCCGGATCAAGAGCTACCAACTCTTTTTCCGAAGGTAA
CTGGCTTCAGCAGAGCGCAGATACCAAATACTGTTCTTCTAGTGTAGCCGTAGTTAGGCCACCACTTCAA
GAACTCTGTAGCACCGCCTACATACCTCGCTCTGCTAATCCTGTTACCAGTGGCTGCTGCCAGTGGCGAT
AAGTCGTGTCTTACCGGGTTGGACTCAAGACGATAGTTACCGGATAAGGCGCAGCGGTCGGGCTGAACGG
GGGGTTCGTGCACACAGCCCAGCTTGGAGCGAACGACCTACACCGAACTGAGATACCTACAGCGTGAGCT
ATGAGAAAGCGCCACGCTTCCCGAAGGGAGAAAGGCGGACAGGTATCCGGTAAGCGGCAGGGTCGGAACA
GGAGAGCGCACGAGGGAGCTTCCAGGGGGAAACGCCTGGTATCTTTATAGTCCTGTCGGGTTTCGCCACC
TCTGACTTGAGCGTCGATTTTTGTGATGCTCGTCAGGGGGGCGGAGCCTATGGAAAAACGCCAGCAACGC
GGCCTTTTTACGGTTCCTGGCCTTTTGCTGGCCTTTTGCTCACATGTTCTTTCCTGCGTTATCCCCTGAT
TCTGTGGATAACCGTATTACCGCCTTTGAGTGAGCTGATACCGCTCGCCGCAGCCGAACGACCGAGCGCA
GCGAGTCAGTGAGCGAGGAAGCGGAAGAGCGCCCAATACGCAAACCGCCTCTCCCCGCGCGTTGGCCGAT
TCATTAATGCAGCTGGCACGACAGGTTTCCCGACTGGAAAGCGGGCAGTGAGCGCAACGCAATTAATGTG
AGTTAGCTCACTCATTAGGCACCCCAGGCTTTACACTTTATGCTTCCGGCTCGTATGTTGTGTGGAATTG
TGAGCGGATAACAATTTCACACAGGAAACAGCTATGACCATGATTACGCCAAGCGCGCAATTAACCCTCA
CTAAAGGGAACAAAAGCTGGAGCTGCAAGC
