>Addgene plasmid #144771 | TFORF3295 | depositor partial sequence | sequence record 286428 | Insert
ATCGATTGATCAACAAGTTTGTACAAAAAAGTTGGCATGGGCAGCGCCAGCCCGGGTCTGAGCAGCGTAT
CCCCCAGCCACCTCCTGCTGCCCCCCGACACGGTGTCGCGGACAGGCTTGGAGAAGGCGGCAGCGGGGGC
AGTGGGTCTCGAGAGACGGGACTGGAGTCCCAGTCCACCCGCCACGCCCGAGCAGGGCCTGTCCGCCTTC
TACCTCTCCTACTTTGACATGCTGTACCCTGAGGACAGCAGCTGGGCAGCCAAGGCCCCTGGGGCCAGCA
GTCGGGAGGAGCCACCTGAGGAGCCTGAGCAGTGCCCGGTCATTGACAGCCAAGCCCCAGCGGGCAGCCT
GGACTTGGTGCCCGGCGGGCTGACCTTGGAGGAGCACTCGCTGGAGCAGGTGCAGTCCATGGTGGTGGGC
GAAGTGCTCAAGGACATCGAGACGGCCTGCAAGCTGCTCAACATCACCGCAGATCCCATGGACTGGAGCC
CCAGCAATGTGCAGAAGTGGCTCCTGTGGACAGAGCACCAATACCGGCTGCCCCCCATGGGCAAGGCCTT
CCAGGAGCTGGCGGGCAAGGAGCTGTGCGCCATGTCGGAGGAGCAGTTCCGCCAGCGCTCGCCCCTGGGT
GGGGATGTGCTGCACGCCCACCTGGACATCTGGAAGTCAGCGGCCTGGATGAAAGAGCGGACTTCACCTG
GGGCGATTCACTACTGTGCCTCGACCAGTGAGGAGAGCTGGACCGACAGCGAGGTGGACTCATCATGCTC
CGGGCAGCCCATCCACCTGTGGCAGTTCCTCAAGGAGTTGCTACTCAAGCCCCACAGCTATGGCCGCTTC
ATTAGGTGGCTCAACAAGGAGAAGGGCATCTTCAAAATTGAGGACTCAGCCCAGGTGGCCCGGCTGTGGG
GCATCCGCAAGAACCGTCCCGCCATGAACTACGACAAGCTGAGCCGCTCCATCCGCCAGTATTACAAGAA
GGGCATCATCCGGAAGCCAGACATCTCCCAGCGCCTCGTCTACCAGTTCGTGCACCCCATCTGCCCAACT
TTCTTGTACAAAGTGGTTGATATCGGTAAGCCTATCCCTAACCCTCTCCTCGGTCTCGATTCTACGTAGT
AATGAACTAGTCCGTAACTTGAAAGTATTTCGATTTCTTGGCTTTATATATCTTGTGGAAAGGACGAAGA
TACACTTTATTAATGCGAATC
