>Addgene plasmid #144771 | TFORF3295 | depositor partial sequence | sequence record 286429 | Barcode
AGATACACTTTATTAATGCGAATC
